Addgene plasmid #58416: pCMV-HA-mIFITM1-C49A
Purpose: Expresses murine IFITM1-C49A with an N-terminal HA tag in mammalian cells
Depositing lab: Jacob Yount. Depositing organization: Ohio State University. Publication: Palmitoylation on conserved and nonconserved cysteines of murine IFITM1 regulates its stability and anti-influenza A virus activity. Hach JC, McMichael T, Chesarino NM, Yount JS. J Virol. 2013 Sep;87(17):9923-7. doi: 10.1128/JVI.00621-13. Epub 2013 Jun 26. PubMed 23804635.
Backbone
  Vector backbone: pCMV-HA
  Backbone manufacturer: clontech
  Backbone size w/o insert (bp): 3800
  Total vector size (bp): 4118
  Vector type: Mammalian Expression
Growth in bacteria
  Bacterial resistance: Ampicillin, 100 μg/mL
  Growth temperature: 37°C
  Growth strain: DH5alpha
  Copy number: High Copy
Gene/Insert
  Gene/Insert name: IFITM1
  Species: M. musculus (mouse)
  Mutation: Cysteine 49 to Alanine
  Entrez Gene: Ifitm1 (a.k.a. 1110036C17Rik, DSPA2a, Mil-2, Mil2)
  Promoter: CMV IE
  Tag / fusion protein: HA (N terminal on backbone)
  Cloning method: Restriction Enzyme; 5′ cloning site EcoRI (not destroyed); 3′ cloning site SalI (not destroyed)
  Sequencing primers: 5′ GATCCGGTACTAGAGGAACTGAAAAAC
Terms and licenses: Academic/Nonprofit Terms; Industry Terms: Not Available to Industry
How to cite: pCMV-HA-mIFITM1-C49A was a gift from Jacob Yount (Addgene plasmid # 58416 ; http://n2t.net/addgene:58416 ; RRID:Addgene_58416)
