[The description below was written by a language model from this plasmid's Addgene catalogue record.]
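Description:
pCMV-HA-mIFITM1-C49A is a mammalian expression plasmid built on the commercial pCMV-HA backbone (about 3.8 kb), giving a total size of roughly 4.1 kb once the insert is included. It is maintained in E. coli as a high-copy plasmid under ampicillin selection. The record does not list a selectable marker for mammalian cells, which fits a vector intended mainly for transient transfection. No feature table is provided, so details such as the origin of replication or the polyadenylation signal are not documented here.

The payload is the mouse Ifitm1 coding sequence, encoding interferon-induced transmembrane protein 1, cloned between EcoRI and SalI sites that both remain intact. Expression is driven by the cytomegalovirus immediate-early promoter, a strong constitutive promoter in most mammalian cell lines. The backbone supplies an N-terminal HA epitope tag in frame with the insert, allowing the protein to be detected or immunoprecipitated with anti-HA antibodies. The insert carries a point mutation converting cysteine 49 to alanine, which removes the thiol side chain at that position and therefore blocks any S-palmitoylation there.

According to the associated study, the construct belongs to work on how palmitoylation of conserved and nonconserved cysteines in murine IFITM1 affects the protein's stability and its activity against influenza A virus. It is therefore suited to comparing the C49A mutant with the wild-type protein or other cysteine mutants in transfected cells, for example in assays of lipid modification, protein levels or restriction of viral infection.
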