>Addgene plasmid #58416 | pCMV-HA-mIFITM1-C49A | addgene partial sequence | sequence record 96017 | pcDL-F 5'-GTTGCCTTTACTTCTAGGCCT-3'
CGCGGGCCCACCATGTACCCATACGATGTTCCAGATTACGCTCTTATGGCCATGGAGGCCCGAATTCCCA
TGCCTAAGGAGCAGCAAGAGGTGGTTGTACTGGGGTCACCCCACATCTCAACTTCTGCGACAGCCACCAC
AATCAACATGCCTGAGATCTCCACGCCTGACCATGTGGTCTGGTCCCTGTTCAATACACTCTTCATGAAC
TTCGCCTGCCTGGGCTTCGTAGCCTATGCCTACTCCGTGAAGTCTAGGGACAGGAAGATGGTGGGTGATA
CGACTGGGGCCCAGGCCTTCGCCTCCACCGCCAAGTGCCTGAACATCAGCTCCCTGTTCTTCACCATCCT
CACGGCCATCGTCGTCATCGTTGTCTGTGCCATTAGATGAGTCGACCGAGATCTCTCGAGGTACCGCGGC
CGCGGGGATCCAGACATGATAAGATACATTGATGAGTTTGGACAAACCACAACTAGAATGCAGTGAAAAA
AATGCTTTATTTGTGAAATTTGTGATGCTATTGCTTTATTTGTAACCATTATAAGCTGCAATAAACAAGT
TAACAACAACAATTGCATTCATTTTATGTTTCAGGTTCAGGGGGAGGTGTGGGAGGTTTTTTCGGATCCT
CTAGAGTCGATCTGCAGGCATGCTAGCTTGGC
