>Addgene plasmid #58416 | pCMV-HA-mIFITM1-C49A | addgene partial sequence | sequence record 96018 | EBV-rev 5'-GTGGTTTGTCCAAACTCATC-3'
TGTCTGGATCCCCGCGGCCGCGGTACCTCGAGAGATCTCGGTCGACTCATCTAATGGCACAGACAACGAT
GACGACGATGGCCGTGAGGATGGTGAAGAACAGGGAGCTGATGTTCAGGCACTTGGCGGTGGAGGCGAAG
GCCTGGGCCCCAGTCGTATCACCCACCATCTTCCTGTCCCTAGACTTCACGGAGTAGGCATAGGCTACGA
AGCCCAGGCAGGCGAAGTTCATGAAGAGTGTATTGAACAGGGACCAGACCACATGGTCAGGCGTGGAGAT
CTCAGGCATGTTGATTGTGGTGGCTGTCGCAGAAGTTGAGATGTGGGGTGACCCCAGTACAACCACCTCT
TGCTGCTCCTTAGGCATGGGAATTCGGGCCTCCATGGCCATAAGAGCGTAATCTGGAACATCGTATGGGT
ACATGGTGGGCCCGCGGGTACAATTCCGCAGCTTTTAGAGCAGAAGTAACACTTCCGTACAGGCCTAGAA
GTAAAGGCAACATCCACTGAGGAGCAGTTCTTTGATTTGCACCACCACCGGATCCGGGACCTGAAATAAA
AGACAAAAAGACTAAACTTACCAGTTAACTTTCTGGTTTTTCAGTTCCTCTAGTACCGGATCCTCTAGAG
TCCGGAGGCTGGATCGGTCCCGGTGTCTTCTATGGAGGTCAAAACAGCGTGGATGGCGTCTCCAGGCGAT
CTGACGGTTCACTAAACGAGCTCTGCTTATATAGACCTCCCACCGTACACGCCTACCGCCCATTTGCGTC
AATGGGGCGGAGTTGTTACGACATTTTGGAAAGTCCCGTTGATTTTGGTGCCAAAACAAACTCCCATTGA
CGTCAATGGGGTGGAGACTTGGAAATCCCCGTGAGTCAAACCGCTATCCACGCCCATTGATGTACTGCCA
AAACCGCATCACC
